>Addgene plasmid #191014 | pENTR2b-mTurquoise2 | addgene full sequence | sequence record 379891 | Addgene NGS Result
TCCTGCGTTATCCCCTGATTCTGTGGATAACCGTATTACCGCTAGCATGGATCTCGGGGACGTCTAACTA
CTAAGCGAGAGTAGGGAACTGCCAGGCATCAAATAAAACGAAAGGCTCAGTCGGAAGACTGGGCCTTTCG
TTTTATCTGTTGTTTGTCGGTGAACGCTCTCCTGAGTAGGACAAATCCGCCGGGAGCGGATTTGAACGTT
GTGAAGCAACGGCCCGGAGGGTGGCGGGCAGGACGCCCGCCATAAACTGCCAGGCATCAAACTAAGCAGA
AGGCCATCCTGACGGATGGCCTTTTTGCGTTTCTACAAACTCTTCCTGTTAGTTAGTTACTTAAGCTCGG
GCCCCAAATAATGATTTTATTTTGACTGATAGTGACCTGTTCGTTGCAACAAATTGATAAGCAATGCTTT
TTTATAATGCCAACTTTGTACAAAAAAGCAGGCTGGCGCCGGAACCAATTCAGTCGACTGGATCCGGTAC
CGCCACCATGGTGAGCAAGGGCGAGGAGCTGTTCACCGGGGTGGTGCCCATCCTGGTCGAGCTGGACGGC
GACGTAAACGGCCACAAGTTCAGCGTGTCCGGCGAGGGCGAGGGCGATGCCACCTACGGCAAGCTGACCC
TGAAGTTCATCTGCACCACCGGCAAGCTGCCCGTGCCCTGGCCCACCCTCGTGACCACCCTGTCCTGGGG
CGTGCAGTGCTTCGCCCGCTACCCCGACCACATGAAGCAGCACGACTTCTTCAAGTCCGCCATGCCCGAA
GGCTACGTCCAGGAGCGCACCATCTTCTTCAAGGACGACGGCAACTACAAGACCCGCGCCGAGGTGAAGT
TCGAGGGCGACACCCTGGTGAACCGCATCGAGCTGAAGGGCATCGACTTCAAGGAGGACGGCAACATCCT
GGGGCACAAGCTGGAGTACAACTACTTTAGCGACAACGTCTATATCACCGCCGACAAGCAGAAGAACGGC
ATCAAGGCCAACTTCAAGATCCGCCACAACATCGAGGACGGCGGCGTGCAGCTCGCCGACCACTACCAGC
AGAACACCCCCATCGGCGACGGCCCCGTGCTGCTGCCCGACAACCACTACCTGAGCACCCAGTCCAAGCT
GAGCAAAGACCCCAACGAGAAGCGCGATCACATGGTCCTGCTGGAGTTCGTGACCGCCGCCGGGATCACT
CTCGGCATGGACGAGCTGTACAAGTAATGACTCGAGATATCTAGACCCAGCTTTCTTGTACAAAGTTGGC
ATTATAAGAAAGCATTGCTTATCAATTTGTTGCAACGAACAGGTCACTATCAGTCAAAATAAAATCATTA
TTTGCCATCCAGCTGCAGCTCTGGCCCGTGTCTCAAAATCTCTGATGTTACATTGCACAAGATAAAAATA
TATCATCATGAACAATAAAACTGTCTGCTTACATAAACAGTAATACAAGGGGTGTTATGAGCCATATTCA
ACGGGAAACGTCGAGGCCGCGATTAAATTCCAACATGGATGCTGATTTATATGGGTATAAATGGGCTCGC
GATAATGTCGGGCAATCAGGTGCGACAATCTATCGCTTGTATGGGAAGCCCGATGCGCCAGAGTTGTTTC
TGAAACATGGCAAAGGTAGCGTTGCCAATGATGTTACAGATGAGATGGTCAGACTAAACTGGCTGACGGA
ATTTATGCCTCTTCCGACCATCAAGCATTTTATCCGTACTCCTGATGATGCATGGTTACTCACCACTGCG
ATCCCCGGAAAAACAGCATTCCAGGTATTAGAAGAATATCCTGATTCAGGTGAAAATATTGTTGATGCGC
TGGCAGTGTTCCTGCGCCGGTTGCATTCGATTCCTGTTTGTAATTGTCCTTTTAACAGCGATCGCGTATT
TCGTCTCGCTCAGGCGCAATCACGAATGAATAACGGTTTGGTTGATGCGAGTGATTTTGATGACGAGCGT
AATGGCTGGCCTGTTGAACAAGTCTGGAAAGAAATGCATAAACTTTTGCCATTCTCACCGGATTCAGTCG
TCACTCATGGTGATTTCTCACTTGATAACCTTATTTTTGACGAGGGGAAATTAATAGGTTGTATTGATGT
TGGACGAGTCGGAATCGCAGACCGATACCAGGATCTTGCCATCCTATGGAACTGCCTCGGTGAGTTTTCT
CCTTCATTACAGAAACGGCTTTTTCAAAAATATGGTATTGATAATCCTGATATGAATAAATTGCAGTTTC
ATTTGATGCTCGATGAGTTTTTCTAATCAGAATTGGTTAATTGGTTGTAACATTATTCAGATTGGGCCCC
GTTCCACTGAGCGTCAGACCCCGTAGAAAAGATCAAAGGATCTTCTTGAGATCCTTTTTTTCTGCGCGTA
ATCTGCTGCTTGCAAACAAAAAAACCACCGCTACCAGCGGTGGTTTGTTTGCCGGATCAAGAGCTACCAA
CTCTTTTTCCGAAGGTAACTGGCTTCAGCAGAGCGCAGATACCAAATACTGTTCTTCTAGTGTAGCCGTA
GTTAGGCCACCACTTCAAGAACTCTGTAGCACCGCCTACATACCTCGCTCTGCTAATCCTGTTACCAGTG
GCTGCTGCCAGTGGCGATAAGTCGTGTCTTACCGGGTTGGACTCAAGACGATAGTTACCGGATAAGGCGC
AGCGGTCGGGCTGAACGGGGGGTTCGTGCACACAGCCCAGCTTGGAGCGAACGACCTACACCGAACTGAG
ATACCTACAGCGTGAGCTATGAGAAAGCGCCACGCTTCCCGAAGGGAGAAAGGCGGACAGGTATCCGGTA
AGCGGCAGGGTCGGAACAGGAGAGCGCACGAGGGAGCTTCCAGGGGGAAACGCCTGGTATCTTTATAGTC
CTGTCGGGTTTCGCCACCTCTGACTTGAGCGTCGATTTTTGTGATGCTCGTCAGGGGGGCGGAGCCTATG
GAAAAACGCCAGCAACGCGGCCTTTTTACGGTTCCTGGCCTTTTGCTGGCCTTTTGCTCACATGTTCTT
Features (pLannotate 1.2.2; 8 found; start..end, strand, type, name):
      8..43      +  rep_origin     RSF ori (fragment): Plasmids containing the RSF 1030 origin of replication can be propagated in E. coli cells that contain additional plasmids with compatible origins.
    103..146     -  terminator     rrnB T1 terminator: Escherichia coli rrnB; transcription terminator T1 from the E. coli rrnB gene
    278..305     +  terminator     rrnB T2 terminator: transcription terminator T2 from the E. coli rrnB gene
    355..454     +  protein_bind   attL1: mutant version of attL; recombination site for the Gateway® LR reaction LR Clonase™
    498..1217    +  CDS            mTurquoise2: enhanced monomeric variant of CFP (Goedhart et al., 2012) mammalian codon-optimized
   1235..1334    -  protein_bind   attL2: mutant version of attL; recombination site for the Gateway® LR reaction LR Clonase™
   1457..2266    +  CDS            KanR: aminoglycoside phosphotransferase; aph(3')-Ia; confers resistance to kanamycin in bacteria or G418 (Geneticin®) in eukaryotes
   2356..2944    +  rep_origin     ori: high-copy-number ColE1/pMB1/pBR322/pUC origin of replication
