[The description below was written by a language model from this plasmid's Addgene catalogue record and pLannotate feature annotations shown in this document.]
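Description:
pENTR2b-mTurquoise2 is a Gateway entry clone built on the Invitrogen pENTR2b backbone, carrying the coding sequence for the cyan fluorescent protein mTurquoise2. It is a small bacterial plasmid of about 3.0 kb, maintained in E. coli at high copy through a ColE1/pUC-type origin and selected with kanamycin via an aph(3')-Ia (KanR) gene. The annotation also flags a very short fragment resembling the RSF origin, which is too small to be functional and is most likely an incidental match. The recorded backbone size (2,718 bp) plus the 720 bp insert exceeds the stated total. This is consistent with the insert having replaced a stuffer segment between the cloning sites, although the record does not say so.

The 720 bp insert, a mammalian codon-optimized, enhanced monomeric CFP variant, was placed between KpnI and XhoI sites, both of which are retained. It is flanked by attL1 upstream and attL2 downstream. These sites are the substrates for the LR Clonase reaction, which transfers the intervening segment directionally into any attR-containing destination vector. No promoter for the insert is annotated, as expected for an entry vector: expression depends on the regulatory elements of the destination plasmid. The rrnB T1 and T2 terminators upstream of attL1 insulate the insert from read-through transcription originating in the backbone.

The construct serves as a shuttle for moving mTurquoise2 into expression vectors of choice, for example to make fluorescent reporter or cell-labelling constructs. The retained restriction sites could in principle also allow other sequences to be cloned alongside the fluorescent protein, though the record does not describe such use.
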