Addgene plasmid #191014: pENTR2b-mTurquoise2
Purpose: Gateway entry vector with the mTurquoise2 fluorescent protein
Depositing lab: Johanna Ivaska. Depositing organization: Turku Bioscience Centre. Publication: IGFBP2 secretion by mammary adipocytes limits breast cancer invasion. Conway JRW, Dinc DD, Follain G, Paavolainen O, Kaivola J, Bostrom P, Hartiala P, Peuhu E, Ivaska J. Sci Adv. 2023 Jul 14;9(28):eadg1840. doi: 10.1126/sciadv.adg1840. Epub 2023 Jul 12. PubMed 37436978.
Backbone
  Vector backbone: pENTR2b
  Backbone manufacturer: Invitrogen (Life Technologies)
  Backbone size w/o insert (bp): 2718
  Total vector size (bp): 3009
  Vector type: Gateway entry vector
Growth in bacteria
  Bacterial resistance: Kanamycin, 50 μg/mL
  Growth temperature: 37°C
  Growth strain: DH5alpha
  Copy number: High Copy
Gene/Insert
  Gene/Insert name: mTurquoise2
  Species: Synthetic
  Insert size (bp): 720
  Cloning method: Restriction Enzyme; 5′ cloning site KpnI (not destroyed); 3′ cloning site XhoI (not destroyed)
  Sequencing primers: 5′ attL1_F; 3′ attL2_R
Terms and licenses: Academic/Nonprofit Terms; Industry Terms: Not Available to Industry
How to cite: pENTR2b-mTurquoise2 was a gift from Johanna Ivaska (Addgene plasmid # 191014 ; http://n2t.net/addgene:191014 ; RRID:Addgene_191014)
